>Addgene plasmid #209699 | pAAV-C+F-GFP | addgene full sequence | sequence record 429017 | Addgene NGS Result
ACACTATAGAATACACGGAATTAATTCTAGCTGCGCGCTCGCTCGCTCACTGAGGCCGCCCGGGCAAAGC
CCGGGCGTCGGGCGACCTTTGGTCGCCCGGCCTCAGTGAGCGAGCGAGCGCGCAGAGAGGGAGTGGCCAA
CTCCATCACTAGGGGTTCCTTGTAGTTAATGATTAACCCGCCATGCTACTTATCTACGTAGCCATGCTCT
AGGTACCATTGACGTCAATAATGACGTATGTTCCCATAGTAACGCCAATAGGGACTTTCCATTGACGTCA
ATGGGTGGAGTATTTACGGTAAACTGCCCACTTGGCAGTACATCAAGTGTATCATATGCCAAGTACGCCC
CCTATTGACGTCAATGACGGTAAATGGCCCGCCTGGCATTATGCCCAGTACATGACCTTATGGGACTTTC
CTACTTGGCAGTACATCTACGTATTAGTCATCGCTATTACCATGGTCGAGGTGAGCCCCACGTTCTGCTT
CACTCTCCCCATCTCCCCCCCCTCCCCACCCCCAATTTTGTATTTATTTATTTTTTAATTATTTTGTGCA
GCGATGGGGGCGGGGGGGGGGGGGGGGCGCGCGCCAGGCGGGGCGGGGCGGGGCGAGGGGCGGGGCGGGG
CGAGGCGGAGAGGTGCGGCGGCAGCCAATCAGAGCGGCGCGCTCCGAAAGTTTCCTTTTATGGCGAGGCG
GCGGCGGCGGCGGCCCTATAAAAAGCGAAGCGCGCGGCGGGCGGGAGTCGCTGCGCGCTGCCTTCGCCCC
GTGCCCCGCTCCGCCGCCGCCTCGCGCCGCCCGCCCCGGCTCTGACTGACCGCGTTACTCCCACAGGTGA
GCGGGCGGGACGGCCCTTCTCCTCCGGGCTGTAATTAGCGCTTGGTTTAATGACGGCTTGTTTCTTTTCT
GTGGCTGCGTGAAAGCCTTGAGGGGCTCCGGGAGGGCCCTTTGTGCGGGGGGAGCGGCTCGGGGCTGTCC
GCGGGGGGACGGCTGCCTTCGGGGGGGACGGGGCAGGGCGGGGTTCGGCTTCTGGCGTGTGACCGGCGGC
TCTAGAGCCTCTGCTAACCATGTTCATGCCTTCTTCTTTTTCCTACAGCTCCTGGGCAACGTGCTGGTTA
TTGTGCTGTCTCATCATTTTGGCAAAGAATTGGATCGGCGCCAATTGGAAGTTCCTATTCCGAAGTTCCT
ATTCTCTAGAAAGTATAGGAACTTCCGATCGCTCGAGGGATCTTTGTGAAGGAACCTTACTTCTGTGGTG
TGACATAATTGGACAAACTACCTACAGAGATTTAAAGCTCTAAGGTAAATATAAAATTTTTAAGTGTATA
ATGTGTTAAACTACTGATTCTAATTGTTTGTGTATTTTAGATTCCAACCTATGGAACTGATGAATGGGAG
CAGTGGTGGAATGCCTTTAATGAGGAAAACCTGTTTTGCTCAGAAGAAATGCCATCTAGTGATGATGAGG
CTACTGCTGACTCTCAACATTCTACTCCTCCAAAAAAGAAGAGAAAGGTAGAAGACCCCAAGGACTTTCC
TTCAGAATTGCTAAGTTTTTTGAGTCATGCTGTGTTTAGTAATAGAACTCTTGCTTGCTTTGCTATTTAC
ACCACAAAGGAAAAAGCTGCACTGCTATACAAGAAAATTATGGAAAAATATTCTGTAACCTTTATAAGTA
GGCATAACAGTTATAATCATAACATACTGTTTTTTCTTACTCCACACAGGCATAGAGTGTCTGCTATTAA
TAACTATGCTCAAAAATTGTGTACCTTTAGCTTTTTAATTTGTAAAGGGGTTAATAAGGAATATTTGATG
TATAGTGCCTTGACTAGAGATCATAATCAGCCATACCACATTTGTAGAGGTTTTACTTGCTTTAAAAAAC
CTCCCACACCTCCCCCTGAACCTGAAACATAAAATGAATGCAATTGTTGTTGTTAACTTGTTTATTGCAG
CTTATAATGGTTACAAATAAAGCAATAGCATCACAAATTTCACAAATAAAGCATTTTTTTCACTGCATTC
TAGTTGTGGTTTGTCCAAACTCATCAATGTATCTTATCATGTCTGGATCTGACATGGTAAGTAAGCTTGG
GCTGCAGGTCGAGGGACCTAACGCGTCTCGAGTCGCGATTATAAGAAGTTCCTATTCCGAAGTTCCTATT
CTCTAGAAAGTATAGGAACTTCGGATCCCCATAACTTCGTATAAAGTATCCTATACGAAGTTATATCAAA
ATAGGAAGACCAATGCTTCACCATCGACCCGAATTGCCAAGCATCACCATCGACCCATAACTTCGTATAA
TGTATGCTATACGAAGTTATGAATTCTTACTTGTACAGCTCGTCCATGCCGAGAGTGATCCCGGCGGCGG
TCACGAACTCCAGCAGGACCATGTGATCGCGCTTCTCGTTGGGGTCTTTGCTCAGGGCGGACTGGGTGCT
CAGGTAGTGGTTGTCGGGCAGCAGCACGGGGCCGTCGCCGATGGGGGTGTTCTGCTGGTAGTGGTCGGCG
AGCTGCACGCTGCCGTCCTCGATGTTGTGGCGGATCTTGAAGTTCACCTTGATGCCGTTCTTCTGCTTGT
CGGCCATGATATAGACGTTGTGGCTGTTGTAGTTGTACTCCAGCTTGTGCCCCAGGATGTTGCCGTCCTC
CTTGAAGTCGATGCCCTTCAGCTCGATGCGGTTCACCAGGGTGTCGCCCTCGAACTTCACCTCGGCGCGG
GTCTTGTAGTTGCCGTCGTCCTTGAAGAAGATGGTGCGCTCCTGGACGTAGCCTTCGGGCATGGCGGACT
TGAAGAAGTCGTGCTGCTTCATGTGGTCGGGGTAGCGGCTGAAGCACTGCACGCCGTAGGTCAGGGTGGT
CACGAGGGTGGGCCAGGGCACGGGCAGCTTGCCGGTGGTGCAGATGAACTTCAGGGTCAGCTTGCCGTAG
GTGGCATCGCCCTCGCCCTCGCCGGACACGCTGAACTTGTGGCCGTTTACGTCGCCGTCCAGCTCGACCA
GGATGGGCACCACCCCGGTGAACAGCTCCTCGCCCTTGCTCACCATGGTGGGCGGCCGCCTCGAGAGATC
TGATATCATAACTTCGTATAGGATACTTTATACGAAGTTATCATTGGGATTCTTCCTATTTTGATCCAAG
CATCACCATCGACCCTCTAGTCCAGATCTCACCATCGACCCATAACTTCGTATAGCATACATTATACGAA
GTTATGTCCCTCGAAGAGGTTCAAGCTTGGGGGTCGACTCGCTGATCAGCCTCGACTGTGCCTTCTAGTT
GCCAGCCATCTGTTGTTTGCCCCTCCCCCGTGCCTTCCTTGACCCTGGAAGGTGCCACTCCCACTGTCCT
TTCCTAATAAAATGAGGAAATTGCATCGCATTGTCTGAGTAGGTGTCATTCTATTCTGGGGGGTGGGGTG
GGGCAGGACAGCAAGGGGGAGGATTGGGAAGACAATAGCAGGCATGCTGGGGATGCGGTGGGCTCTATGG
CTTCTGAGGCGGAAAGAACCAGCTGGGGCTCGACTAGAGCATGGCTACGTAGATAAGTAGCATGGCGGGT
TAATCATTAACTACAAGGAACCCCTAGTGATGGAGTTGGCCACTCCCTCTCTGCGCGCTCGCTCGCTCAC
TGAGGCCGGGCGACCAAAGGTCGCCCGACGCCCGGGCGGCCTCAGTGAGCGAGCGAGCGCGCAGAGCTTT
TTGCAAAAGCCTAGGCCTCCAAAAAAGCCTCCTCACTACTTCTGGAATAGCTCAGAGGCCGAGGCGGCCT
CGGCCTCTGCATAAATAAAAAAAATTAGTCAGCCATGGGGCGGAGAATGGGCGGAACTGGGCGGAGTTAG
GGGCGGGATGGGCGGAGTTAGGGGCGGGACTATGGTTGCTGACTAATTGAGATGCATGCTTTGCATACTT
CTGCCTGCTGGGGAGCCTGGGGACTTTCCACACCTGGTTGCTGACTAATTGAGATGCATGCTTTGCATAC
TTCTGCCTGCTGGGGAGCCTGGGGACTTTCCACACCCTAACTGACACACATTCCACAGCTGCATTAATGA
ATCGGCCAACGCGCGGGGAGAGGCGGTTTGCGTATTGGGCGCTCTTCCGCTTCCTCGCTCACTGACTCGC
TGCGCTCGGTCGTTCGGCTGCGGCGAGCGGTATCAGCTCACTCAAAGGCGGTAATACGGTTATCCACAGA
ATCAGGGGATAACGCAGGAAAGAACATGTGAGCAAAAGGCCAGCAAAAGGCCAGGAACCGTAAAAAGGCC
GCGTTGCTGGCGTTTTTCCATAGGCTCCGCCCCCCTGACGAGCATCACAAAAATCGACGCTCAAGTCAGA
GGTGGCGAAACCCGACAGGACTATAAAGATACCAGGCGTTTCCCCCTGGAAGCTCCCTCGTGCGCTCTCC
TGTTCCGACCCTGCCGCTTACCGGATACCTGTCCGCCTTTCTCCCTTCGGGAAGCGTGGCGCTTTCTCAT
AGCTCACGCTGTAGGTATCTCAGTTCGGTGTAGGTCGTTCGCTCCAAGCTGGGCTGTGTGCACGAACCCC
CCGTTCAGCCCGACCGCTGCGCCTTATCCGGTAACTATCGTCTTGAGTCCAACCCGGTAAGACACGACTT
ATCGCCACTGGCAGCAGCCACTGGTAACAGGATTAGCAGAGCGAGGTATGTAGGCGGTGCTACAGAGTTC
TTGAAGTGGTGGCCTAACTACGGCTACACTAGAAGAACAGTATTTGGTATCTGCGCTCTGCTGAAGCCAG
TTACCTTCGGAAAAAGAGTTGGTAGCTCTTGATCCGGCAAACAAACCACCGCTGGTAGCGGTGGTTTTTT
TGTTTGCAAGCAGCAGATTACGCGCAGAAAAAAAGGATCTCAAGAAGATCCTTTGATCTTTTCTACGGGG
TCTGACGCTCAGTGGAACGAAAACTCACGTTAAGGGATTTTGGTCATGAGATTATCAAAAAGGATCTTCA
CCTAGATCCTTTTAAATTAAAAATGAAGTTTTAAATCAATCTAAAGTATATATGAGTAAACTTGGTCTGA
CAGTTACCAATGCTTAATCAGTGAGGCACCTATCTCAGCGATCTGTCTATTTCGTTCATCCATAGTTGCC
TGACTCCCCGTCGTGTAGATAACTACGATACGGGAGGGCTTACCATCTGGCCCCAGTGCTGCAATGATAC
CGCGAGACCCACGCTCACCGGCTCCAGATTTATCAGCAATAAACCAGCCAGCCGGAAGGGCCGAGCGCAG
AAGTGGTCCTGCAACTTTATCCGCCTCCATCCAGTCTATTAATTGTTGCCGGGAAGCTAGAGTAAGTAGT
TCGCCAGTTAATAGTTTGCGCAACGTTGTTGCCATTGCTACAGGCATCGTGGTGTCACGCTCGTCGTTTG
GTATGGCTTCATTCAGCTCCGGTTCCCAACGATCAAGGCGAGTTACATGATCCCCCATGTTGTGCAAAAA
AGCGGTTAGCTCCTTCGGTCCTCCGATCGTTGTCAGAAGTAAGTTGGCCGCAGTGTTATCACTCATGGTT
ATGGCAGCACTGCATAATTCTCTTACTGTCATGCCATCCGTAAGATGCTTTTCTGTGACTGGTGAGTACT
CAACCAAGTCATTCTGAGAATAGTGTATGCGGCGACCGAGTTGCTCTTGCCCGGCGTCAATACGGGATAA
TACCGCGCCACATAGCAGAACTTTAAAAGTGCTCATCATTGGAAAACGTTCTTCGGGGCGAAAACTCTCA
AGGATCTTACCGCTGTTGAGATCCAGTTCGATGTAACCCACTCGTGCACCCAACTGATCTTCAGCATCTT
TTACTTTCACCAGCGTTTCTGGGTGAGCAAAAACAGGAAGGCAAAATGCCGCAAAAAAGGGAATAAGGGC
GACACGGAAATGTTGAATACTCATACTCTTCCTTTTTCAATATTATTGAAGCATTTATCAGGGTTATTGT
CTCATGAGCGGATACATATTTGAATGTATTTAGAAAAATAAACAAATAGGGGTTCCGCGCACATTTCCCC
GAAAAGTGCCACCTGACGTCTAAGAAACCATTATTATCATGACATTAACCTATAAAAATAGGCGTATCAC
GAGGCCCTTTCGTCTCGCGCGTTTCGGTGATGACGGTGAAAACCTCTGACACATGCAGCTCCCGGAGACG
GTCACAGCTTGTCTGTAAGCGGATGCCGGGAGCAGACAAGCCCGTCAGGGCGCGTCAGCGGGTGTTGGCG
GGTGTCGGGGCTGGCTTAACTATGCGGCATCAGAGCAGATTGTACTGAGAGTGCACCATTCGACGCTCTC
CCTTATGCGACTCCTGCATTAGGAAGCAGCCCAGTAGTAGGTTGAGGCCGTTGAGCACCGCCGCCGCAAG
GAATGGTGCATGCAAGGAGATGGCGCCCAACAGTCCCCCGGCCACGGGGCCTGCCACCATACCCACGCCG
AAACAAGCGCTCATGAGCCCGAAGTGGCGAGCCCGATCTTCCCCATCGGTGATGTCGGCGATATAGGCGC
CAGCAACCGCACCTGTGGCGCCGGTGATGCCGGCCACGATGCGTCCGGCGTAGAGGATCTGGCTAGCGAT
GACCCTGCTGATTGGTTCGCTGACCATTTCCGGGTGCGGGACGGCGTTACCAGAAACTCAGAAGGTTCGT
CCAACCAAACCGACTCTGACGGCAGTTTACGAGAGAGATGATAGGGTCTGCTTCAGTAAGCCAGATGCTA
CACAATTAGGCTTGTACATATTGTCGTTAGAACGCGGCTACAATTAATACATAACCTTATGTATCATACA
CATACGATTTAGGTG
Features (pLannotate 1.2.2; 30 found; start..end, strand, type, name):
     29..160     -  repeat_region  AAV2 ITR (fragment): inverted terminal repeat of adeno-associated virus serotype 2 inverted
    216..464     +  enhancer       CMV enhancer (fragment): human cytomegalovirus immediate early enhancer
    466..743     +  promoter       chicken β-actin promoter: No description available
    744..879     +  intron         hybrid intron (fragment): hybrid between chicken β-actin (CBA) and minute virus of mice (MMV) introns (Gray et al., 2011)
    968..1098    +  intron         chimeric intron (fragment): chimera between introns from chicken β-actin and rabbit β-globin
   1168..1215    +  protein_bind   FRT: FLP-mediated recombination occurs in the 8-bp core sequence TCTAGAAA (Turan and Bode, 2011). FLP recombinase from the Saccharomyces cerevisiae 2μ plasmid
   1229..1303    +  CDS            small t antigen (fragment): SV40 (simian virus 40) small t antigen
   1305..1370    +  intron         small t intron: SV40 (simian virus 40) small t antigen intron
   1500..1520    +  CDS            SV40 NLS: nuclear localization signal of SV40 (simian virus 40) large T antigen
   1839..1922    +  CDS            large T antigen (fragment): large T antigen from SV40 (simian virus 40)
   1945..2079    +  polyA_signal   SV40 poly(A) signal: SV40 polyadenylation signal
   2145..2192    +  protein_bind   FRT: FLP-mediated recombination occurs in the 8-bp core sequence TCTAGAAA (Turan and Bode, 2011). FLP recombinase from the Saccharomyces cerevisiae 2μ plasmid
   2201..2234    -  protein_bind   lox2272: Cre-mediated recombination occurs in the 8-bp core sequence (GGATACTT). lox2272 sites are compatible with each other, but incompatible with loxP or loxN sites (Lee and Saito, 1988). Cre recombinase
   2297..2330    -  protein_bind   loxP: Cre-mediated recombination occurs in the 8-bp core sequence (GCATACAT). Cre recombinase
   2337..3056    -  CDS            EGFP: the original enhanced GFP (Yang et al., 1996) mammalian codon-optimized
   3088..3121    +  protein_bind   lox2272: Cre-mediated recombination occurs in the 8-bp core sequence (GGATACTT). lox2272 sites are compatible with each other, but incompatible with loxP or loxN sites (Lee and Saito, 1988). Cre recombinase
   3192..3225    +  protein_bind   loxP: Cre-mediated recombination occurs in the 8-bp core sequence (GCATACAT). Cre recombinase
   3276..3500    +  polyA_signal   bGH poly(A) signal: bovine growth hormone polyadenylation signal
   3504..3525    +  promoter       SV40 promoter (fragment): SV40 enhancer and early promoter
   3586..3677    +  repeat_region  AAV2 ITR (fragment): inverted terminal repeat of adeno-associated virus serotype 2 inverted
   3677..3706    -  repeat_region  AAV2 ITR (fragment): inverted terminal repeat of adeno-associated virus serotype 2 inverted
   3710..4039    -  promoter       SV40 promoter: SV40 enhancer and early promoter
   4046..4102    -  CDS            lacI (fragment): lac repressor; lacI; The lac repressor binds to the lac operator to inhibit transcription in E. coli. This inhibition can be relieved by adding lactose or isopropyl-β-D-thiogalactopyranoside (IPTG).
   4285..4873    -  rep_origin     ori: high-copy-number ColE1/pMB1/pBR322/pUC origin of replication
   5044..5904    -  CDS            AmpR: β-lactamase; bla; confers resistance to ampicillin, carbenicillin, and related antibiotics
   5905..6009    -  promoter       AmpR promoter: bla
   6104..6139    +  CDS            rop (fragment): Rop protein, which maintains plasmids at low copy number; rop
   6241..6289    +  misc_feature   bom (fragment): basis of mobility region from pBR322
   6290..6569    -  CDS            TcR (fragment): tetracycline efflux protein; tet; confers resistance to tetracycline
   6797..10      +  promoter       SP6 promoter (across the origin): promoter for bacteriophage SP6 RNA polymerase
