[The description below was written by a language model from this plasmid's Addgene catalogue record and pLannotate feature annotations shown in this document.]
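Description:
pAAV-C+F-GFP is an adeno-associated virus transfer plasmid built on a pAAV backbone, designed so that GFP is expressed only in cells where both Cre and FLP recombinases are active. It is propagated in E. coli through a high-copy ColE1/pUC-type origin and selected with ampicillin via the β-lactamase gene. The annotated backbone also carries remnants of older cloning vectors (fragments of rop, bom, the tetracycline resistance gene and lacI, an SV40 promoter and an SP6 promoter) that have no evident role in the payload. The expression cassette lies between AAV2 inverted terminal repeats, annotated here as fragments, which allow the intervening DNA to be packaged into recombinant AAV particles.

Transcription is driven by the CBA promoter, annotated as a CMV enhancer fragment, the chicken β-actin promoter and downstream intron fragments. Immediately after it sits a transcriptional stop cassette flanked by two FRT sites in the same orientation. This cassette is made up of SV40 small t and large T antigen fragments, the small t intron and the SV40 poly(A) signal, consistent with the recorded derivation from the stop-cassette plasmid pBS302. FLP excises this block. Downstream, the EGFP coding sequence (derived from pEGFP-C1) is placed in the antisense orientation between oppositely oriented lox2272 and loxP pairs, a double-floxed inverted (DIO/FLEx) arrangement in which Cre inverts EGFP into the sense orientation and then locks it there by excision between the remaining compatible sites. A bGH poly(A) signal terminates the transcript. Because both stop removal and inversion are needed, the construct works as an intersectional AND-gate reporter. The associated publication concerns hippocampal cholecystokinin-expressing interneurons, which suggests use for labelling neuron populations defined by two recombinase drivers.
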