Addgene plasmid #209699: pAAV-C+F-GFP
Purpose: Expresses GFP dependent on the combined activity of CRE- and FLP-recombinases
Depositing lab: Peer Wulff. Depositing organization: Christian-Albrechts-Universitaet zu Kiel. Publication: Hippocampal cholecystokinin-expressing interneurons regulate temporal coding and contextual learning. Rangel Guerrero DK, Balueva K, Barayeu U, Baracskay P, Gridchyn I, Nardin M, Roth CN, Wulff P, Csicsvari J. Neuron. 2024 Apr 10:S0896-6273(24)00197-1. doi: 10.1016/j.neuron.2024.03.019. PubMed 38636524.
Backbone
  Vector backbone: pAAV
  Vector type: AAV
Growth in bacteria
  Bacterial resistance: Ampicillin, 100 μg/mL
  Growth temperature: 37°C
  Growth strain: NEB Stable
  Copy number: High Copy
Gene/Insert
  Gene/Insert name: GFP
  Promoter: CBA
  Cloning method: Restriction Enzyme; 5′ cloning site NotI (not destroyed); 3′ cloning site SalI (not destroyed)
  Sequencing primers: 5′ GCTGTAATTAGCGCTTGG; 3′ gcgtaaaaggagcaacata
Resource information
  A portion of this plasmid was derived from a plasmid made by: A portion of this plasmid was derived from a plasmid made by Clontech (pEGFP C1), and another portion of this plasmid was derived from the Addgene plasmid #11925 (pBS302)
Terms and licenses: Academic/Nonprofit Terms; Industry Terms: Not Available to Industry
How to cite: pAAV-C+F-GFP was a gift from Peer Wulff (Addgene plasmid # 209699 ; http://n2t.net/addgene:209699 ; RRID:Addgene_209699)
